Addgene plasmid #14439: p3259 pCMV hUBC9 mt HA
Depositing lab: Peter Howley. Publication: Identification of the structural and functional human homolog of the yeast ubiquitin conjugating enzyme UBC9. Yasugi T, Howley PM. Nucleic Acids Res. 1996 Jun 1. 24(11):2005-10. 10.1093/nar/24.11.2005 PubMed 8668529.
Backbone
  Vector backbone: pCMV4
  Backbone size w/o insert (bp): 4900
  Vector type: Mammalian Expression
Growth in bacteria
  Bacterial resistance: Ampicillin, 100 μg/mL
  Growth temperature: 37°C
  Growth strain: DH5alpha
  Copy number: High Copy
Gene/Insert
  Gene/Insert name: UBC9 C93S (alt names: UBC 9; hUBC9)
  Species: H. sapiens (human)
  Insert size (bp): 500
  Mutation: Cys93Ser mutation (TGC changed to AGC)
  Entrez Gene: UBE2I (a.k.a. C358B7.1, P18, UBC9)
  Promoter: CMV
  Tag / fusion protein: HA (C terminal on insert)
  Cloning method: Restriction Enzyme; 5′ cloning site BglII (not destroyed); 3′ cloning site BclI/BglII (destroyed during cloning)
  Sequencing primers: 5′ CMV-F; 3′ hGH-pA-R (5'-CCAGCTTGGTTCCCAATAGA-3')
Terms and licenses: Academic/Nonprofit Terms; Industry Terms: Not Available to Industry
Depositor comments: A fragment containing the full coding region of hubc9 C93S cDNA along with the influenza virus hemagglutinin 1 epitope (HA) sequence (YPYDVPDYA) at the 3′-end was produced with appropriate synthetic oligonucleotides using PCR. The fragment was then cloned into the pCMV4 vector at the BglII site.
How to cite: p3259 pCMV hUBC9 mt HA was a gift from Peter Howley (Addgene plasmid # 14439 ; http://n2t.net/addgene:14439 ; RRID:Addgene_14439)
