[The description below was written by a language model from this plasmid's Addgene catalogue record and pLannotate feature annotations shown in this document.]
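Description:
p3259 pCMV hUBC9 mt HA is a mammalian expression plasmid built on the pCMV4 backbone that drives a mutant form of human UBC9 (gene UBE2I) from the human cytomegalovirus immediate early enhancer and promoter. The insert, about 500 bp, is the full coding region of the hUBC9 cDNA carrying a Cys93Ser substitution, with an influenza hemagglutinin (HA) epitope fused to the C terminus. It was generated by PCR and cloned into the BglII site of the vector. The automated annotation labels the coding sequence by its best database match, the chicken UBC9 orthologue, but the catalogue entry identifies the insert as human. The annotation tool did not mark the HA tag separately. Transcripts are terminated by the human growth hormone polyadenylation signal downstream of the insert.

The sequenced plasmid is 5,377 nt, consistent with the stated backbone and insert sizes. It is maintained in E. coli at high copy through a ColE1/pUC-type origin and selected with ampicillin via the β-lactamase gene. An f1 origin is also present, allowing single-stranded DNA production. Other backbone elements include an SV40 enhancer/early promoter region, a modified SV40 intron, a T7 promoter, and remnants of lac regulatory sequences, lacZα and lacI. No mammalian selection marker is annotated, so the plasmid appears suited to transient expression.

UBC9 is the E2 conjugating enzyme that transfers SUMO proteins to substrates, and E2 enzymes rely on a catalytic cysteine, so the "mt" construct most likely serves as an inactive, epitope-tagged counterpart to wild-type hUBC9 in functional studies. The record itself does not state the intended purpose.
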