Features (pLannotate 1.2.2; 19 found; start..end, strand, type, name):
    178..557     +  enhancer       CMV enhancer: human cytomegalovirus immediate early enhancer
    559..758     +  promoter       CMV promoter: human cytomegalovirus (CMV) immediate early promoter
    837..1310    +  CDS            UBE2I: UBC9_CHICK - Also known as UBC9, UBCE9. Experimental evidence at protein level: Swiss-Prot protein existence level 1. Accepts the ubiquitin-like proteins SUMO1, SUMO2 and SUMO3 from the UBLE1A-UBLE1B E1 complex and catalyzes their covalent attachment to other proteins with the help of an E3 ligase such as RANBP2 or CBX4. Essential for nuclear architecture and chromosome segregation. From Gallus gallus (Chicken).
   1368..1404    -  misc_feature   MCS (fragment): pUC18/19 multiple cloning site
   1405..2027    +  polyA_signal   hGH poly(A) signal: human growth hormone polyadenylation signal
   2056..2385    +  promoter       SV40 promoter: SV40 enhancer and early promoter
   2424..2520    +  intron         SV40 intron: modified SV40 intron with splice donor and acceptor sites
   2557..2573    -  misc_feature   MCS (fragment): pUC18/19 multiple cloning site
   2580..2596    -  misc_feature   MCS (fragment): pUC18/19 multiple cloning site
   2597..2615    -  promoter       T7 promoter: promoter for bacteriophage T7 RNA polymerase
   2653..2669    -  protein_bind   lac operator: The lac repressor binds to the lac operator to inhibit transcription in E. coli. This inhibition can be relieved by adding lactose or isopropyl-β-D-thiogalactopyranoside (IPTG). lac repressor encoded by lacI
   2677..2707    -  promoter       lac promoter: promoter for the E. coli lac operon
   2722..2743    -  protein_bind   CAP binding site: CAP binding activates transcription in the presence of cAMP. E. coli catabolite activator protein
   2756..2848    -  CDS            lacI (fragment): lac repressor; lacI; The lac repressor binds to the lac operator to inhibit transcription in E. coli. This inhibition can be relieved by adding lactose or isopropyl-β-D-thiogalactopyranoside (IPTG).
   3031..3619    -  rep_origin     ori: high-copy-number ColE1/pMB1/pBR322/pUC origin of replication
   3790..4650    -  CDS            AmpR: β-lactamase; bla; confers resistance to ampicillin, carbenicillin, and related antibiotics
   4651..4755    -  promoter       AmpR promoter: bla
   4782..5210    +  rep_origin     f1 ori (sequence partly withheld): f1 bacteriophage origin of replication; arrow indicates direction of (+) strand synthesis
   5241..18      -  CDS            lacZα (fragment) (across the origin): LacZα fragment of β-galactosidase; lacZ fragment
>Addgene plasmid #14439 | p3259 pCMV hUBC9 mt HA | addgene full sequence | sequence record 197571 | Addgene NGS Result
GTAAAACGACGGCCAGTGCCAAGCTGATCTATACATTGAATCAATATTGGCAATTAGCCATATTAGTCAT
TGGTTATATAGCATAAATCAATATTGGCTATTGGCCATTGCATACGTTGTATCTATATCATAATATGTAC
ATTTATATTGGCTCATGTCCAATATGACCGCCATGTTGACATTGATTATTGACTAGTTATTAATAGTAAT
CAATTACGGGGTCATTAGTTCATAGCCCATATATGGAGTTCCGCGTTACATAACTTACGGTAAATGGCCC
GCCTGGCTGACCGCCCAACGACCCCCGCCCATTGACGTCAATAATGACGTATGTTCCCATAGTAACGCCA
ATAGGGACTTTCCATTGACGTCAATGGGTGGAGTATTTACGGTAAACTGCCCACTTGGCAGTACATCAAG
TGTATCATATGCCAAGTCCGCCCCCTATTGACGTCAATGACGGTAAATGGCCCGCCTGGCATTATGCCCA
GTACATGACCTTACGGGACTTTCCTACTTGGCAGTACATCTACGTATTAGTCATCGCTATTACCATGGTG
ATGCGGTTTTGGCAGTACACCAATGGGCGTGGATAGCGGTTTGACTCACGGGGATTTCCAAGTCTCCACC
CCATTGACGTCAATGGGAGTTTGTTTTGGCACCAAAATCAACGGGACTTTCCAAAATGTCGTAATAACCC
CGCCCCGTTGACGCAAATGGGCGGTAGGCGTGTACGGTGGGAGGTCTATATAAGCAGAGCTCGTTTAGTG
AACCGTCAGAATTGTTTTTATTTTTAATTTTCTTTCAAATACTTCCATCGAATTCAGATCTTGAACATGT
CGGGGATCGCCCTCAGCAGACTCGCCCAGGAGAGGAAAGCATGGAGGAAAGACCACCCATTTGGTTTCGT
GGCTGTCCCAACAAAAAATCCCGATGGCACGATGAACCTCATGAACTGGGAGTGCGCCATTCCAGGAAAG
AAAGGGACTCCGTGGGAAGGAGGCTTGTTTAAACTACGGATGCTTTTCAAAGATGATTATCCATCTTCGC
CACCAAAATGTAAATTCGAACCACCATTATTTCACCCGAATGTGTACCCTTCGGGGACAGTGAGCCTGTC
CATCTTAGAGGAGGACAAGGACTGGAGGCCAGCCATTACAATCAAGCAGATCCTATTAGGAATACAGGAA
CTTCTAAATGAACCAAATATCCAAGACCCAGCTCAAGCAGAGGCCTACACGATTTACTGCCAAAACAGAG
TGGAGTACGAGAAAAGGGTCCGAGCACAAGCCAAGAAGTTTGCGCCCGCACCGCGGTACCCTTATGATGT
GCCAGATTATGCCTGATCTGGTACCACGCGTATCGATAAGCTTGCATGCCTGCAGGTCGACTCTAGAGGA
TCCCGGGTGGCATCCCTGTGACCCCTCCCCAGTGCCTCTCCTGGCCCTGGAAGTTGCCACTCCAGTGCCC
ACCAGCCTTGTCCTAATAAAATTAAGTTGCATCATTTTGTCTGACTAGGTGTCCTTCTATAATATTATGG
GGTGGAGGGGGGTGGTATGGAGCAAGGGGCAAGTTGGGAAGACAACCTGTAGGGCCTGCGGGGTCTATTG
GGAACCAAGCTGGAGTGCAGTGGCACAATCTTGGCTCACTGCAATCTCCGCCTCCTGGGTTCAAGCGATT
CTCCTGCCTCAGCCTCCCGAGTTGTTGGGATTCCAGGCATGCATGACCAGGCTCAGCTAATTTTTGTTTT
TTTGGTAGAGACGGGGTTTCACCATATTGGCCAGGCTGGTCTCCAACTCCTAATCTCAGGTGATCTACCC
ACCTTGGCCTCCCAAATTGCTGGGATTACAGGCGTGAACCACTGCTCCCTTCCCTGTCCTTCTGATTTTA
AAATAACTATACCAGCAGGAGGACGTCCAGACACAGCATAGGCTACCTGGCCATGCCCAACCGGTGGGAC
ATTTGAGTTGCTTGCTTGGCACTGTCCTCTCATGCGTTGGGTCCACTCAGTAGATGCCTGTTGAATTGGG
TACGCGGCCAGCTTGGCTGTGGAATGTGTGTCAGTTAGGGTGTGGAAAGTCCCCAGGCTCCCCAGCAGGC
AGAAGTATGCAAAGCATGCATCTCAATTAGTCAGCAACCAGGTGTGGAAAGTCCCCAGGCTCCCCAGCAG
GCAGAAGTATGCAAAGCATGCATCTCAATTAGTCAGCAACCATAGTCCCGCCCCTAACTCCGCCCATCCC
GCCCCTAACTCCGCCCAGTTCCGCCCATTCTCCGCCCCATGGCTGACTAATTTTTTTTATTTATGCAGAG
GCCGAGGCCGCCTCGGCCTCTGAGCTATTCCAGAAGTAGTGAGGAGGCTTTTTTGGAGGCCTAGGCTTTT
GCAAAAAGCTCCTCGAGGAACTGAAAAACCAGAAAGTTAACTGGTAAGTTTAGTCTTTTTGTCTTTTATT
TCAGGTCCCGGATCCGGTGGTGGTGCAAATCAAAGAACTGCTCCTCAGTGGATGTTGCCTTTACTTCTAG
GCCTGTACGGAAGTGTTACTTCTGCTCTAAAAGCTGCTGCAGGTCGACTCTAGGGCCGCGTACCGAGCTC
GAATTCCCTATAGTGAGTCGTATTAAATTCGTAATCATGTCATAGCTGTTTCCTGTGTGAAATTGTTATC
CGCTCACAATTCCACACAACATACGAGCCGGAAGCATAAAGTGTAAAGCCTGGGGTGCCTAATGAGTGAG
CTAACTCACATTAATTGCGTTGCGCTCACTGCCCGCTTTCCAGTCGGGAAACCTGTCGTGCCAGCTGCAT
TAATGAATCGGCCAACGCGCGGGGAGAGGCGGTTTGCGTATTGGGCGCTCTTCCGCTTCCTCGCTCACTG
ACTCGCTGCGCTCGGTCGTTCGGCTGCGGCGAGCGGTATCAGCTCACTCAAAGGCGGTAATACGGTTATC
CACAGAATCAGGGGATAACGCAGGAAAGAACATGTGAGCAAAAGGCCAGCAAAAGGCCAGGAACCGTAAA
AAGGCCGCGTTGCTGGCGTTTTTCCATAGGCTCCGCCCCCCTGACGAGCATCACAAAAATCGACGCTCAA
GTCAGAGGTGGCGAAACCCGACAGGACTATAAAGATACCAGGCGTTTCCCCCTGGAAGCTCCCTCGTGCG
CTCTCCTGTTCCGACCCTGCCGCTTACCGGATACCTGTCCGCCTTTCTCCCTTCGGGAAGCGTGGCGCTT
TCTCATAGCTCACGCTGTAGGTATCTCAGTTCGGTGTAGGTCGTTCGCTCCAAGCTGGGCTGTGTGCACG
AACCCCCCGTTCAGCCCGACCGCTGCGCCTTATCCGGTAACTATCGTCTTGAGTCCAACCCGGTAAGACA
CGACTTATCGCCACTGGCAGCAGCCACTGGTAACAGGATTAGCAGAGCGAGGTATGTAGGCGGTGCTACA
GAGTTCTTGAAGTGGTGGCCTAACTACGGCTACACTAGAAGAACAGTATTTGGTATCTGCGCTCTGCTGA
AGCCAGTTACCTTCGGAAAAAGAGTTGGTAGCTCTTGATCCGGCAAACAAACCACCGCTGGTAGCGGTGG
TTTTTTTGTTTGCAAGCAGCAGATTACGCGCAGAAAAAAAGGATCTCAAGAAGATCCTTTGATCTTTTCT
ACGGGGTCTGACGCTCAGTGGAACGAAAACTCACGTTAAGGGATTTTGGTCATGAGATTATCAAAAAGGA
TCTTCACCTAGATCCTTTTAAATTAAAAATGAAGTTTTAAATCAATCTAAAGTATATATGAGTAAACTTG
GTCTGACAGTTACCAATGCTTAATCAGTGAGGCACCTATCTCAGCGATCTGTCTATTTCGTTCATCCATA
GTTGCCTGACTCCCCGTCGTGTAGATAACTACGATACGGGAGGGCTTACCATCTGGCCCCAGTGCTGCAA
TGATACCGCGAGACCCACGCTCACCGGCTCCAGATTTATCAGCAATAAACCAGCCAGCCGGAAGGGCCGA
GCGCAGAAGTGGTCCTGCAACTTTATCCGCCTCCATCCAGTCTATTAATTGTTGCCGGGAAGCTAGAGTA
AGTAGTTCGCCAGTTAATAGTTTGCGCAACGTTGTTGCCATTGCTACAGGCATCGTGGTGTCACGCTCGT
CGTTTGGTATGGCTTCATTCAGCTCCGGTTCCCAACGATCAAGGCGAGTTACATGATCCCCCATGTTGTG
CAAAAAAGCGGTTAGCTCCTTCGGTCCTCCGATCGTTGTCAGAAGTAAGTTGGCCGCAGTGTTATCACTC
ATGGTTATGGCAGCACTGCATAATTCTCTTACTGTCATGCCATCCGTAAGATGCTTTTCTGTGACTGGTG
AGTACTCAACCAAGTCATTCTGAGAATAGTGTATGCGGCGACCGAGTTGCTCTTGCCCGGCGTCAATACG
GGATAATACCGCGCCACATAGCAGAACTTTAAAAGTGCTCATCATTGGAAAACGTTCTTCGGGGCGAAAA
CTCTCAAGGATCTTACCGCTGTTGAGATCCAGTTCGATGTAACCCACTCGTGCACCCAACTGATCTTCAG
CATCTTTTACTTTCACCAGCGTTTCTGGGTGAGCAAAAACAGGAAGGCAAAATGCCGCAAAAAAGGGAAT
AAGGGCGACACGGAAATGTTGAATACTCATACTCTTCCTTTTTCAATATTATTGAAGCATTTATCAGGGT
TATTGTCTCATGAGCGGATACATATTTGAATGTATTTAGAAAAATAAACAAATAGGGGTTCCGCGCACAT
TTCCCCGAAAAGTGCCACCTG
[124 nt withheld, positions 4782-4905]
C
[91 nt withheld, positions 4907-4997]
A
[49 nt withheld, positions 4999-5047]
CCTTTGACGTTGGAGTCCACGTTCTTT
[37 nt withheld, positions 5075-5111]
ACCCTATCTCGGTCTATTCTTTTGATTTATAAGGGATTTTGCCGATTTCGGCCTATTGGTTAAAAAATGA
GCTGATTTAACAAAAATTTAACGCGAATTTTAACAAAATATTAACGCTTACAATTTCCATTCGCCATTCA
GGCTGCGCAACTGTTGGGAAGGGCGATCGGTGCGGGCCTCTTCGCTATTACGCCAGCTGGCGAAAGGGGG
ATGTGCTGCAAGGCGATTAAGTTGGGTAACGCCAGGGTTTTCCCAGTCACGACGTT
