>Addgene plasmid #14439 | p3259 pCMV hUBC9 mt HA | addgene partial sequence | sequence record 20324 | CMV-F 5'-CGCAAATGGGCGGTAGGCGTG-3'
CGTTTAGTGACCGTCAGAAATTGTTTTTATTTTTAATTTTCTTTCAATACTTCCATCGAATTCAGATCTT
GAACATGTCGGGGATCGCCCTCAGCAGACTCGCCCAGGAGAGGAAAGCATGGAGGAAAGACCACCCATTT
GGTTTCGTGGCTGTCCCAACAAAAAATCCCGATGGCACGATGAACCTCATGAACTGGGAGTGCGCCATTC
CAGGAAAGAAAGGGACTCCGTGGGAAGGAGGCTTGTTTAAACTACGGATGCTTTTCAAAGATGATTATCC
ATCTTCGCCACCAAAATGTAAATTCGAACCACCATTATTTCACCCGAATGTGTACCCTTCGGGGACAGTG
AGCCTGTCCATCTTAGAGGAGGACAAGGACTGGAGGCCAGCCATTACAATCAAGCAGATCCTATTAGGAA
TACAGGAACTTCTAAATGAACCAAATATCCAAGACCCAGCTCAAGCAGAGGCCTACACGATTTACTGCCA
AAACAGAGTGGAGTACGAGAAAAGGGTCCGAGCACAAGCCAAGAAGTTTGCGCCCGCACCGCGGTACCCT
TATGATGTGCCAGATTATGCCTGATCTGGTACCACGCGTATCGATAAGCTTGCATGCCTGCAGGTCGACT
CTAGAGGATCCCGGGTGGCATCCCTGTGACCCCTCCCCAGTGCCTCTCCTGGCCCTGGAAGTTGCCACTC
CAGTGCCCACCAGCCTTGTCCTAATAAAATTAAGTTGCATCATTTTGTCTGACTAGGTGTCC
